Addgene plasmid #21247: PKC eta CAT
Depositing lab: Bernard Weinstein. Publication: Roles of specific isoforms of protein kinase C in the transcriptional control of cyclin D1 and related genes. Soh JW, Weinstein IB. J Biol Chem. 2003 Sep 5. 278(36):34709-16. 10.1074/jbc.M302016200 PubMed 12794082.
Backbone
  Vector backbone: pHACE
  Backbone size w/o insert (bp): 5400
  Vector type: Mammalian Expression
  Selectable markers: Neomycin (select with G418)
Growth in bacteria
  Bacterial resistance: Ampicillin, 100 μg/mL
  Growth temperature: 37°C
  Growth strain: DH5alpha
  Copy number: High Copy
Gene/Insert
  Gene/Insert name: PKC eta
  Species: M. musculus (mouse)
  Insert size (bp): 1026
  Mutation: delta 1-341
  GenBank ID: J05703 D90242
  Entrez Gene: Prkch (a.k.a. Pkch)
  Tag / fusion protein: HA (C terminal on backbone)
  Cloning method: Restriction Enzyme; 5′ cloning site EcoRI (not destroyed); 3′ cloning site EcoRI (not destroyed)
  Sequencing primers: 5′ T7; 3′ SP6
Resource information
  A portion of this plasmid was derived from a plasmid made by: PKC eta was received from Dr. S. Ohno. If you publish a paper with this plasmid, please cite this paper (see the comments section below) as a reference.
Terms and licenses: Academic/Nonprofit Terms; Industry Terms: Not Available to Industry
Depositor comments: Osada, S., Mizuno, K., Saido, T.C., Akita, Y., Suzuki, K., Kuroki, T., and Ohno, S. 1990. A phorbol ester receptor/protein kinase, nPKC eta, a new member of the protein kinase C family predominantly expressed in lung and skin. The Journal of biological chemistry 265(36): 22434-22440. Please note that Addgene was not able to completely confirm the truncation with quality control sequencing.
How to cite: PKC eta CAT was a gift from Bernard Weinstein (Addgene plasmid # 21247 ; http://n2t.net/addgene:21247 ; RRID:Addgene_21247)
