[The description below was written by a language model from this plasmid's Addgene catalogue record.]
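Description:
PKC eta CAT is a mammalian expression plasmid built on the pHACE backbone (about 5.4 kb without insert) that encodes a truncated form of mouse protein kinase C eta (Prkch). The roughly 1 kb insert carries a deletion of residues 1–341, which removes the N-terminal regulatory region and leaves the C-terminal catalytic domain, as the "CAT" in the name suggests. Isolated PKC catalytic domains lack the autoinhibitory pseudosubstrate and lipid/phorbol ester-binding regions, so they are generally used as constitutively active versions of the kinase. The fragment was cloned into a single EcoRI site that is retained on both sides, and it is fused in frame to a C-terminal HA epitope tag supplied by the backbone, allowing detection or immunoprecipitation with anti-HA antibodies. T7 and SP6 primer sites flank the cloning site for sequencing. The record does not state which promoter drives expression in mammalian cells, and no feature table is provided.

The plasmid is maintained at high copy in E. coli under ampicillin selection, and it carries a neomycin resistance marker so that stably transfected mammalian cells can be selected with G418. It belongs to a set of isoform-specific PKC constructs used to examine how individual PKC isoforms affect transcriptional control of cyclin D1 and related genes, typically by transfecting the active kinase fragment and monitoring downstream gene regulation. The repository notes that its quality-control sequencing could not completely confirm the truncation, so users may wish to verify the deletion boundaries independently.
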