>Addgene plasmid #21247 | PKC eta CAT | addgene partial sequence | sequence record 27056 | T7 5'-TAATACGACTCACTATAGGG-3'
CNGCGACNGGACCTCGAGGCCCCATGGAATTCATCGGTGTTAACTCTTCCAGCAGATTCGGCATCGACAA
CTTTGAGTTCATCCGGGTGTTGGGGAAGGGGAGCTTCGGGAAGGTGATGCTTGCCAGGATAAAGGAGACA
GGAGAACTGTACGCCGTGAAGGTGCTGAAGAAGGACGTGATTCTGCAGGATGATGATGTAGAGTGCACCA
TGACTGAGAAGAGGATCCTGTCCTTGGCTCGCAACCACCCCTTCCTCACCCAGCTCTTCTGCTGCTTTCA
GACTCCAGACCGTCTGTTCTTTGTCATGGAGTTTGTGAACGGAGGCGACCTGATGTTCCACATCCAAAAG
TCCCGTCGTTTCGATGAAGCCCGTGCTCGTTTCTACGCCGCGGAGATCATTTCTGCACTCATGTTCCTAC
ATGAGAAAGGTATCATCTATAGAGACTTGAAACTGGACAATGTGCTATTGGACCACGAAGGTCACTGTAA
ACTGGCCGATTTTGGAATGTGCAAGGAGGGGATTTGTAATGGGGTCACCACAGCCACCTTCTGCGGTACA
CCTGACTACATTGCCCCAGAGATCCTTCAGGAGATGCTGTATGGACCTGCAGTAGACTGGTGGGCCATGG
GCGTGTTGCTTTATGAGATGCTGTGCGGACATGCGCCCTTTGAGGCTGAAAATGAAGATGACCTTTTTGA
GGCCATACTGAATGATGAAGTCGTCTACCCCACCTGGCTCCATGAAGATGCCACAGGGATCCTCAGTCTT
CATGACAAGAACCCACATGCGCTGGGCANCTGACTCAGGAGAANCNGATNNNNGANCCCCTTTTNANGAA
CCATGGCCATTAACCTCCNNTANNCCCTNCACAANCATCC
