>Addgene plasmid #21247 | PKC eta CAT | addgene partial sequence | sequence record 27057 | SP6 5'-ATTTAGGTGACACTATAG-3'
CTAAGCNGCTCGAGCGGCCGCCAGTGTGAATGGATATCTGCAGAATTGGATCCTTAGGCGTAGTCAGGCA
CGTCGTAAGGATAGAATTCCAGTTGCAATTCCGGTGACACATAGGAAAAGTTTCTAAACTCATCCTGGTT
AATCATAGGAAGATGTCCCTCATCAATCGGAGTTAAGACGGGCTCTTCTTTTATAAAGTCTGGGTCAAAA
TTGCTGACATCTTCTCGGGATTTGATTCTAGGTCGGAAAGGCGGCTCTAACTGGCGATGGTTCAACTGGG
CCCAGTCGATTTCCTTAAAGAAAGGGTGTCTCAGGATCTCATGCTCTCCTCCCTGAGTCAGGCTGCCCAA
GCGCATGGTGGGGTTCTTGGTCATGAAAGACTTGAGGATCCCTGTGGCATCTTCATGGAGCCAGGTGGGG
TAGACGACTTCATCATTCAGTATGGCCTCAAAAAGGTCATCTTCATTTTCAGCCTCAAAGGGCGCATGTC
CGCACAGCATCTCATAAAGCAACACGCCCATGGCCCACCAGTCTACTGCAGGTCCATACAGCATCTCCTG
AAGGATCTCTGGGGCAATGTAGTCAGGTGTACCGCAGAAGGTGGCTGTGGTGACCCCATTACAAATCCCC
TCCTTGCACATTCCAAAATCGGCCAGTTTACAGTGACCTTCGTGGTCCAATAGCACATTGTCCAGTTTCA
ANCCCNAAANAGAACCNTTNTCAGAGAAACATGATGGCANAATGATCNCCCGCGTAAANNNACANGGCTT
CTCGAACACGGACTTTGATGTGACTCAGTCGCTCGTCCAACTCATGACAAGACAACGCTGATCGAACACA
AAACTGGTNAGAGGTGTGNACCAGAAGACCTCATNGGNNCATACC
